Addgene plasmid #154464: pET28a T7pCONS TIR-2 sfGFP
Purpose: pET28a with a design flaw in the T7 promoter fixed, and a synthetically evolved TIR. Contains the coding sequence for sfGFP
Depositing lab: Daniel Daley. Depositing organization: Stockholms Universitet. Publication: Improved designs for pET expression plasmids increase protein production yield in Escherichia coli. Shilling PJ, Mirzadeh K, Cumming AJ, Widesheim M, Kock Z, Daley DO. Commun Biol. 2020 May 7;3(1):214. doi: 10.1038/s42003-020-0939-8. PubMed 32382055.
Backbone
  Vector backbone: pET28a
  Backbone manufacturer: Novagen
  Vector type: Bacterial Expression
Growth in bacteria
  Bacterial resistance: Kanamycin, 50 μg/mL
  Growth temperature: 37°C
  Growth strain: DH5alpha
  Copy number: High Copy
Gene/Insert
  Gene/Insert name: super folder GFP
  Promoter: T7
  Tag / fusion protein: His-thrombin (N terminal on backbone)
  Cloning method: Gibson Cloning
  Sequencing primers: 5′ T7p; 3′ T7t
Terms and licenses: Academic/Nonprofit Terms; Industry Terms: Not Available to Industry
How to cite: pET28a T7pCONS TIR-2 sfGFP was a gift from Daniel Daley (Addgene plasmid # 154464 ; http://n2t.net/addgene:154464 ; RRID:Addgene_154464)
