[The description below was written by a language model from this plasmid's Addgene catalogue record and pLannotate feature annotations shown in this document.]
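Description:
pET28a T7pCONS TIR-2 sfGFP is a 6,010 nt bacterial expression plasmid built on the Novagen pET28a backbone for T7 RNA polymerase-driven protein production in Escherichia coli. It is propagated through a ColE1/pMB1-type origin and selected with kanamycin via the aph(3')-Ia KanR gene. The annotation also picks up the rop gene and the bom region inherited from pBR322, an f1 phage origin, and short remnants of the tetracycline resistance gene that are non-functional backbone leftovers. The catalogue lists the plasmid as high copy, although rop is normally associated with reduced copy number.

The expression cassette consists of a T7 promoter followed by a lac operator, a T7 gene 10-derived ribosome binding site, the coding region and a T7 terminator. A plasmid-borne lacI gene under its own promoter supplies the repressor, so transcription is held off until IPTG or lactose is added in a host that provides T7 RNA polymerase. According to the record, two changes distinguish this version from standard pET28a: a design flaw in the T7 promoter has been corrected (T7pCONS), and the translation initiation region has been replaced by a synthetically evolved variant (TIR-2). The feature table does not resolve these changes. The insert, introduced by Gibson cloning, is superfolder GFP, fused at its N terminus to the backbone His tag and thrombin cleavage site. The small "capTEV" fragment annotated there most likely corresponds to that His tag. A short His-tag fragment is also detected downstream of sfGFP, but the record does not say whether it is translated. The sfGFP reporter gives a fluorescent readout of expression level, consistent with the plasmid's role in evaluating improved pET designs for higher protein yield.
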