Features (pLannotate 1.2.2; 21 found; start..end, strand, type, name):
     12..440     +  rep_origin     f1 ori (sequence partly withheld): f1 bacteriophage origin of replication; arrow indicates direction of (+) strand synthesis
    493..550     +  promoter       AmpR promoter (fragment): bla
    559..1374    -  CDS            KanR: aminoglycoside phosphotransferase; aph(3')-Ia; confers resistance to kanamycin in bacteria or G418 (Geneticin®) in eukaryotes
   1496..2084    +  rep_origin     ori: high-copy-number ColE1/pMB1/pBR322/pUC origin of replication
   2270..2409    -  misc_feature   bom: basis of mobility region from pBR322
   2511..2702    -  CDS            rop: Rop protein, which maintains plasmids at low copy number; rop
   2719..3099    +  CDS            YPB1_ECOLX: Protein predicted: Swiss-Prot protein existence level 4. From Escherichia coli.
   3171..3462    -  CDS            TcR (fragment): tetracycline efflux protein; tet; confers resistance to tetracycline
   3477..3498    -  protein_bind   CAP binding site: CAP binding activates transcription in the presence of cAMP. E. coli catabolite activator protein
   3511..4593    -  CDS            lacI: lac repressor; lacI; The lac repressor binds to the lac operator to inhibit transcription in E. coli. This inhibition can be relieved by adding lactose or isopropyl-β-D-thiogalactopyranoside (IPTG).
   4594..4671    -  promoter       lacI promoter: lacI
   4679..4958    -  CDS            TcR (fragment): tetracycline efflux protein; tet; confers resistance to tetracycline
   4980..4998    +  promoter       T7 promoter: promoter for bacteriophage T7 RNA polymerase
   5003..5027    +  protein_bind   lac operator: The lac repressor binds to the lac operator to inhibit transcription in E. coli. This inhibition can be relieved by adding lactose or isopropyl-β-D-thiogalactopyranoside (IPTG). lac repressor encoded by lacI
   5042..5064    +  RBS            RBS: efficient ribosome binding site from bacteriophage T7 gene 10 (Olins and Rangwala, 1989)
   5083..5099    +  CDS            capTEV™ (fragment): composite tag for in vivo biotinylation, TEV protease cleavage, and 6xHis tagging
   5110..5127    +  CDS            thrombin site: thrombin recognition and cleavage site
   5131..5844    +  CDS            Superfolder GFP: Superfolder GFP is a basic (constitutively fluorescent) green fluorescent protein published in 2005, derived from Aequorea victoria. It is reported to be a very rapidly-maturing weak dimer.
   5854..5871    +  CDS            9xHis (fragment): 9xHis affinity tag
   5881..5930    +  CDS            SET1 (fragment): solubility-enhancement tag derived from T7 phage gene 10B
   5938..5985    +  terminator     T7 terminator: transcription terminator for bacteriophage T7 RNA polymerase
>Addgene plasmid #154464 | pET28a T7pCONS TIR-2 sfGFP | addgene full sequence | sequence record 306150 | Addgene NGS Result
TGGCGAATGGG
[124 nt withheld, positions 12-135]
C
[91 nt withheld, positions 137-227]
A
[49 nt withheld, positions 229-277]
CCTTTGACGTTGGAGTCCACGTTCTTT
[37 nt withheld, positions 305-341]
ACCCTATCTCGGTCTATTCTTTTGATTTATAAGGGATTTTGCCGATTTCGGCCTATTGGTTAAAAAATGA
GCTGATTTAACAAAAATTTAACGCGAATTTTAACAAAATATTAACGCTTACAATTTAGGTGGCACTTTTC
GGGGAAATGTGCGCGGAACCCCTATTTGTTTATTTTTCTAAATACATTCAAATATGTATCCGCTCATGAA
TTAATTCTTAGAAAAACTCATCGAGCATCAAATGAAACTGCAATTTATTCATATCAGGATTATCAATACC
ATATTTTTGAAAAAGCCGTTTCTGTAATGAAGGAGAAAACTCACCGAGGCAGTTCCATAGGATGGCAAGA
TCCTGGTATCGGTCTGCGATTCCGACTCGTCCAACATCAATACAACCTATTAATTTCCCCTCGTCAAAAA
TAAGGTTATCAAGTGAGAAATCACCATGAGTGACGACTGAATCCGGTGAGAATGGCAAAAGTTTATGCAT
TTCTTTCCAGACTTGCTCAACAGGCCAGCCATTACGCTCGTCATCAAAATCACTCGCATCAACCAAACCG
TTATTCATTCGTGATTGCGCCTGAGCGAGACGAAATACGCGATCGCTGTTAAAAGGACAATTACAAACAG
GAATCGAATGCAACCGGCGCAGGAACACTGCCAGCGCATCAACAATATTTTCACCTGAATCAGGATATTC
TTCTAATACCTGGAATGCTGTTTTCCCGGGGATCGCAGTGGTGAGTAACCATGCATCATCAGGAGTACGG
ATAAAATGCTTGATGGTCGGAAGAGGCATAAATTCCGTCAGCCAGTTTAGTCTGACCATCTCATCTGTAA
CATCATTGGCAACGCTACCTTTGCCATGTTTCAGAAACAACTCTGGCGCATCGGGCTTCCCATACAATCG
ATAGATTGTCGCACCTGATTGCCCGACATTATCGCGAGCCCATTTATACCCATATAAATCAGCATCCATG
TTGGAATTTAATCGCGGCCTAGAGCAAGACGTTTCCCGTTGAATATGGCTCATAACACCCCTTGTATTAC
TGTTTATGTAAGCAGACAGTTTTATTGTTCATGACCAAAATCCCTTAACGTGAGTTTTCGTTCCACTGAG
CGTCAGACCCCGTAGAAAAGATCAAAGGATCTTCTTGAGATCCTTTTTTTCTGCGCGTAATCTGCTGCTT
GCAAACAAAAAAACCACCGCTACCAGCGGTGGTTTGTTTGCCGGATCAAGAGCTACCAACTCTTTTTCCG
AAGGTAACTGGCTTCAGCAGAGCGCAGATACCAAATACTGTCCTTCTAGTGTAGCCGTAGTTAGGCCACC
ACTTCAAGAACTCTGTAGCACCGCCTACATACCTCGCTCTGCTAATCCTGTTACCAGTGGCTGCTGCCAG
TGGCGATAAGTCGTGTCTTACCGGGTTGGACTCAAGACGATAGTTACCGGATAAGGCGCAGCGGTCGGGC
TGAACGGGGGGTTCGTGCACACAGCCCAGCTTGGAGCGAACGACCTACACCGAACTGAGATACCTACAGC
GTGAGCTATTAGAAAGCGCCACGCTTCCCGAAGGGAGAAAGGCGGACAGGTATCCGGTAAGCGGCAGGGT
CGGAACAGGAGAGCGCACGAGGGAGCTTCCAGGGGGAAACGCCTGGTATCTTTATAGTCCTGTCGGGTTT
CGCCACCTCTGACTTGAGCGTCGATTTTTGTGATGCTCGTCAGGGGGGCGGAGCCTATGGAAAAACGCCA
GCAACGCGGCCTTTTTACGGTTCCTGGCCTTTTGCTGGCCTTTTGCTCACATGTTCTTTCCTGCGTTATC
CCCTGATTCTGTGGATAACCGTATTACCGCCTTTGAGTGAGCTGATACCGCTCGCCGCAGCCGAACGACC
GAGCGCAGCGAGTCAGTGAGCGAGGAAGCGGAAGAGCGCCTGATGCGGTATTTTCTCCTTACGCATCTGT
GCGGTATTTCACACCGCAATGGTGCACTCTCAGTACAATCTGCTCTGATGCCGCATAGTTAAGCCAGTAT
ACACTCCGCTATCGCTACGTGACTGGGTCATGGCTGCGCCCCGACACCCGCCAACACCCGCTGACGCGCC
CTGACGGGCTTGTCTGCTCCCGGCATCCGCTTACAGACAAGCTGTGACCGTCTCCGGGAGCTGCATGTGT
CAGAGGTTTTCACCGTCATCACCGAAACGCGCGAGGCAGCTGCGGTAAAGCTCATCAGCGTGGTCGTGAA
GCGATTCACAGATGTCTGCCTGTTCATCCGCGTCCAGCTCGTTGAGTTTCTCCAGAAGCGTTAATGTCTG
GCTTCTGATAAAGCGGGCCATGTTAAGGGCGGTTTTTTCCTGTTTGGTCACTGATGCCTCCGTGTAAGGG
GGATTTCTGTTCATGGGGGTAATGATACCGATGAAACGAGAGAGGATGCTCACGATACGGGTTACTGATG
ATGAACATGCCCGGTTACTGGAACGTTGTGAGGGTAAACAACTGGCGGTATGGATGCGGCGGGACCAGAG
AAAAATCACTCAGGGTCAATGCCAGCGCTTCGTTAATACAGATGTAGGTGTTCCACAGGGTAGCCAGCAG
CATCCTGCGATGCAGATCCGGAACATAATGGTGCAGGGCGCTGACTTCCGCGTTTCCAGACTTTACGAAA
CACGGAAACCGAAGACCATTCATGTTGTTGCTCAGGTCGCAGACGTTTTGCAGCAGCAGTCGCTTCACGT
TCGCTCGCGTATCGGTGATTCATTCTGCTAACCAGTAAGGCAACCCCGCCAGCCTAGCCGGGTCCTCAAC
GACAGGAGCACGATCATGCGCACCCGTGGGGCCGCCATGCCGGCGATAATGGCCTGCTTCTCGCCGAAAC
GTTTGGTGGCGGGACCAGTGACGAAGGCTTGAGCGAGGGCGTGCAAGATTCCGAATACCGCAAGCGACAG
GCCGATCATCGTCGCGCTCCAGCGAAAGCGGTCCTCGCCGAAAATGACCCAGAGCGCTGCCGGCACCTGT
CCTACGAGTTGCATGATAAAGAAGACAGTCATAAGTGCGGCGACGATAGTCATGCCCCGCGCCCACCGGA
AGGAGCTGACTGGGTTGAAGGCTCTCAAGGGCATCGGTCGAGATCCCGGTGCCTAATGAGTGAGCTAACT
TACATTAATTGCGTTGCGCTCACTGCCCGCTTTCCAGTCGGGAAACCTGTCGTGCCAGCTGCATTAATGA
ATCGGCCAACGCGCGGGGAGAGGCGGTTTGCGTATTGGGCGCCAGGGTGGTTTTTCTTTTCACCAGTGAG
ACGGGCAACAGCTGATTGCCCTTCACCGCCTGGCCCTGAGAGAGTTGCAGCAAGCGGTCCACGCTGGTTT
GCCCCAGCAGGCGAAAATCCTGTTTGATGGTGGTTAACGGCGGGATATAACATGAGCTGTCTTCGGTATC
GTCGTATCCCACTACCGAGATATCCGCACCAACGCGCAGCCCGGACTCGGTAATGGCGCGCATTGCGCCC
AGCGCCATCTGATCGTTGGCAACCAGCATCGCAGTGGGAACGATGCCCTAATTCAGCATTTGCATGGTTT
GTTGAAAACCGGACATGGCACTCCAGTCGCCTTCCCGTTCCGCTATCGGCTGAATTTGATTGCGAGTGAG
ATATTTATGCCAGCCAGCCAGACGCAGACGCGCCGAGACAGAACTTAATGGGCCCGCTAACAGCGCGATT
TGCTGGTGACCCAATGCGACCAGATGCTCCACGCCCAGTCGCGTACCGTCTTCATGGGAGAAAATAATAC
TGTTGATGGGTGTCTGGTCAGAGACATCAAGAAATAACGCCGGAACATTAGTGCAGGCAGCTTCCACAGC
AATGGCATCCTGGTCATCCAGCGGATAGTTAATGATCAGCCCACTGACGCGTTGCGCGAGAAGATTGTGC
ACCGCCGCTTTACAGGCTTCGACGCCGCTTCGTTCTACCATCGACACCACCACGCTGGCACCCAGTTGAT
CGGCGCGAGATTTAATCGCCGCGACAATTTGCGACGGCGCGTGCAGGGCCAGACTGGAGGTGGCAACGCC
AATCAGCAACGACTGTTTGCCCGCCAGTTGTTGTGCCACGCGGTTGGGAATGTAATTCAGCTCCGCCATC
GCCGCTTCCACTTTTTCCCGCGTTTTCGCAGAAACGTGGCTGGCCTGGTTCACCACGCGGGAAACGGTCT
GATAAGAGACACCGGCATACTCTGCGACATCGTATAACGTTACTGGTTTCACATTCACCACCCTGAATTG
ACTCTCTTCCGGGCGCTATCATGCCATACCGCGAAAGGTTTTGCGCCATTCGATGGTGTCCGGGATCTCG
ACGCTCTCCCTTATGCGACTCCTGCATTAGGAAGCAGCCCAGTAGTAGGTTGAGGCCGTTGAGCACCGCC
GCCGCAAGGAATGGTGCATGCAAGGAGATGGCGCCCAACAGTCCCCCGGCCACGGGGCCTGCCACCATAC
CCACGCCGAAACAAGCGCTCATGAGCCCGAAGTGGCGAGCCCGATCTTCCCCATCGGTGATGTCGGCGAT
ATAGGCGCCAGCAACCGCACCTGTGGCGCCGGTGATGCCGGCCACGATGCGTCCGGCGTAGAGGATCGAG
ATCTCGATCCCGCGAAATTAATACGACTCACTATAGGGAGAGGAATTGTGAGCGGATAACAATTCCCCTC
TAGAAATAATTTTGTTTAACTTTAAGAAGGAGAGCAGCTATGCAGCTTAGCCATCATCATCATCATCACA
GCAGCGGCCTGGTGCCGCGCGGCAGCCATATGAGCAAAGGAGAAGAACTTTTCACTGGAGTTGTCCCAAT
TCTTGTTGAATTAGATGGTGATGTTAATGGGCACAAATTTTCTGTCCGTGGAGAGGGTGAAGGTGATGCT
ACAAACGGAAAACTCACCCTTAAATTTATTTGCACTACTGGAAAACTACCTGTTCCGTGGCCAACACTTG
TCACTACTCTGACCTATGGTGTTCAATGCTTTTCCCGTTATCCGGATCACATGAAACGGCATGACTTTTT
CAAGAGTGCCATGCCCGAAGGTTATGTACAGGAACGCACTATATCTTTCAAAGATGACGGGACCTACAAG
ACGCGTGCTGAAGTCAAGTTTGAAGGTGATACCCTTGTTAATCGTATCGAGTTAAAAGGTATTGATTTTA
AAGAAGATGGAAACATTCTCGGACACAAACTGGAGTACAACTTTAACTCACACAATGTATACATCACGGC
AGACAAACAAAAGAATGGAATCAAAGCTAACTTCAAAATTCGCCACAACGTTGAAGATGGTTCCGTTCAA
CTAGCAGACCATTATCAACAAAATACTCCAATTGGCGATGGCCCTGTCCTTTTACCAGACAACCATTACC
TGTCGACACAATCTGTTCTTTCGAAAGATCCCAACGAAAAGCGTGACCACATGGTCCTTCTTGAGTTTGT
AACTGCTGCTGGGATTACACATGGCATGGATGAACTCTACAAATAACTCGAGCACCACCACCACCACCAC
TGAGATCCGGCTGCTAACAAAGCCCGAAAGGAAGCTGAGTTGGCTGCTGCCACCGCTGAGCAATAACTAG
CATAACCCCTTGGGGCCTCTAAACGGGTCTTGAGGGGTTTTTTGCTGAAAGGAGGAACTATATCCGGAT
